>Addgene plasmid #179966 | pCG_SARS-CoV1 E C-V5-tag | addgene full sequence | sequence record 353722 | Addgene NGS Result
CGTTACATAACTTACGGTAAATGGCCCGCCTGGCTGACCGCCCAACGACCCCCGCCCATTGACGTCAATA
ATGACGTATGTTCCCATAGTAACGCCAATAGGGACTTTCCATTGACGTCAATGGGTGGAGTATTTACGGT
AAACTGCCCACTTGGCAGTACATCAAGTGTATCATATGCCAAGTACGCCCCCTATTGACGTCAATGACGG
TAAATGGCCCGCCTGGCATTATGCCCAGTACATGACCTTATGGGACTTTCCTACTTGGCAGTACATCTAC
GTATTAGTCATCGCTATTACCATGGTGATGCGGTTTTGGCAGTACATCAATGGGCGTGGATAGCGGTTTG
ACTCACGGGGATTTCCAAGTCTCCACCCCATTGACGTCAATGGGAGTTTGTTTTGGCACCAAAATCAACG
GGACTTTCCAAAATGTCGTAACAACTCCGCCCCATTGACGCAAATGGGCGGTAGGCGTGTACGGTGGGAG
GTCTATATAAGCAGAGCTCGTTTAGTGAACCGTCAGATCGCCTGGAGACGCCATCCACGCTGTTTTGACC
TCCATAGAAGACACCGGGACCGATCCAGCCTCCGGGGGATCTTGGTGGCGTGAAACTCCCGCACCTCTTC
GGCCAGCGCCTTGTAGAAGCGCGTAGGCCTTCTAGAGCCACCATGTATAGCTTTGTGAGCGAGGAGACAG
GAACACTGATTGTGAATTCTGTGCTGCTGTTTCTGGCCTTCGTGGTGTTTCTGCTGGTGACACTGGCCAT
TCTGACAGCCCTGAGACTGTGTGCCTATTGCTGTAATATCGTGAATGTGTCTCTGGTGAAACCTACCGTG
TACGTGTACAGCAGAGTGAAGAATCTGAATAGCTCTGAGGGCGTGCCTGATCTGCTGGTGGGCAAGCCTA
TCCCTAATCCTCTGCTGGGCCTGGATTCTACATGAACGCGTCGGATCCTGAGAACTTCAGGGTGAGTTTG
GGGACCCTTGATTGTTCTTTCTTTTTCGCTATTGTAAAATTCATGTTATATGGAGGGGGCAAAGTTTTCA
GGGTGTTGTTTAGAATGGGAAGATGTCCCTTGTATCACCATGGACCCTCATGATAATTTTGTTTCTTTCA
CTTTCTACTCTGTTGACAACCATTGTCTCCTCTTATTTTCTTTTCATTTTCTGTAACTTTTTCGTTAAAC
TTTAGCTTGCATTTGTAACGAATTTTTAAATTCACTTTTGTTTATTTGTCAGATTGTAAGTACTTTCTCT
AATCACTTTTTTTTCAAGGCAATCAGGGTATATTATATTGTACTTCAGCACAGTTTTAGAGAACAATTGT
TATAATTAAATGATAAGGTAGAATATTTCTGCATATAAATTCTGGCTGGCGTGGAAATATTCTTATTGGT
AGAAACAACTACACCCTGGTCATCATCCTGCCTTTCTCTTTATGGTTACAATGATATACACTGTTTGAGA
TGAGGATAAAATACTCTGAGTCCAAACCGGGCCCCTCTGCTAACCATGTTCATGCCTTCTTCTCTTTCCT
ACAGCTCCTGGGCAACGTGCTGGTTGTTGTGCTGTCTCATCATTTTGGCAAAGAATTCACTCCTCAGGTG
CAGGCTGCCTATCAGAAGGTGGTGGCTGGTGTGGCCAATGCCCTGGCTCACAAATACCACTGAGATCTTT
TTCCCTCTGCCAAAAATTATGGGGACATCATGAAGCCCCTTGAGCATCTGACTTCTGGCTAATAAAGGAA
ATTTATTTTCATTGCAATAGTGTGTTGGAATTTTTTGTGTCTCTCACTCGGAAGGACATATGGGAGGGCA
AATCATTTAAAACATCAGAATGAGTATTTGGTTTAGAGTTTGGCAACATATGCCCATATGCTGGCTGCCA
TGAACAAAGGTTGGCTATAAAGAGGTCATCAGTATATGAAACAGCCCCCTGCTGTCCATTCCTTATTCCA
TAGAAAAGCCTTGACTTGAGGTTAGATTTTTTTTATATTTTGTTTTGTGTTATTTTTTTCTTTAACATCC
CTAAAATTTTCCTTACATGTTTTACTAGCCAGATTTTTCCTCCTCTCCTGACTACTCCCAGTCATAGCTG
TCCCTCTTCTCTTATGGAGATCCCTCGAGGAGCTTTTTGCAAAAGCCTAGGCCTCCAAAAAAGCCTCTTC
ACTACTTCTGGAATAGCTCAGAGGCCGAGGCGGCCTCGGCCTCTGCATAAATAAAAAAAATTAGTCAGCC
ATGGGGCGGAGAATGGGCGGAACTGGGCGGAGTTAGGGGCGGGATGGGCGGAGTTAGGGGCGGGACTATG
GTTGCTGACTAATTGCTGCATTAATGAATCGGCCAACGCGCGGGGAGAGGCGGTTTGCGTATTGGGCGCT
CTTCCGCTTCCTCGCTCACTGACTCGCTGCGCTCGGTCGTTCGGCTGCGGCGAGCGGTATCAGCTCACTC
AAAGGCGGTAATACGGTTATCCACAGAATCAGGGGATAACGCAGGAAAGAACATGTGAGCAAAAGGCCAG
CAAAAGGCCAGGAACCGTAAAAAGGCCGCGTTGCTGGCGTTTTTCCATAGGCTCCGCCCCCCTGACGAGC
ATCACAAAAATCGACGCTCAAGTCAGAGGTGGCGAAACCCGACAGGACTATAAAGATACCAGGCGTTTCC
CCCTGGAAGCTCCCTCGTGCGCTCTCCTGTTCCGACCCTGCCGCTTACCGGATACCTGTCCGCCTTTCTC
CCTTCGGGAAGCGTGGCGCTTTCTCATAGCTCACGCTGTAGGTATCTCAGTTCGGTGTAGGTCGTTCGCT
CCAAGCTGGGCTGTGTGCACGAACCCCCCGTTCAGCCCGACCGCTGCGCCTTATCCGGTAACTATCGTCT
TGAGTCCAACCCGGTAAGACACGACTTATCGCCACTGGCAGCAGCCACTGGTAACAGGATTAGCAGAGCG
AGGTATGTAGGCGGTGCTACAGAGTTCTTGAAGTGGTGGCCTAACTACGGCTACACTAGAAGAACAGTAT
TTGGTATCTGCGCTCTGCTGAAGCCAGTTACCTTCGGAAAAAGAGTTGGTAGCTCTTGATCCGGCAAACA
AACCACCGCTGGTAGCGGTGGTTTTTTTGTTTGCAAGCAGCAGATTACGCGCAGAAAAAAAGGATCTCAA
GAAGATCCTTTGATCTTTTCTACGGGGTCTGACGCTCAGTGGAACGAAAACTCACGTTAAGGGATTTTGG
TCATGAGATTATCAAAAAGGATCTTCACCTAGATCCTTTTAAATTAAAAATGAAGTTTTAAATCAATCTA
AAGTATATATGAGTAAACTTGGTCTGACAGTTACCAATGCTTAATCAGTGAGGCACCTATCTCAGCGATC
TGTCTATTTCGTTCATCCATAGTTGCCTGACTCCCCGTCGTGTAGATAACTACGATACGGGAGGGCTTAC
CATCTGGCCCCAGTGCTGCAATGATACCGCGAGACCCACGCTCACCGGCTCCAGATTTATCAGCAATAAA
CCAGCCAGCCGGAAGGGCCGAGCGCAGAAGTGGTCCTGCAACTTTATCCGCCTCCATCCAGTCTATTAAT
TGTTGCCGGGAAGCTAGAGTAAGTAGTTCGCCAGTTAATAGTTTGCGCAACGTTGTTGCCATTGCTACAG
GCATCGTGGTGTCACGCTCGTCGTTTGGTATGGCTTCATTCAGCTCCGGTTCCCAACGATCAAGGCGAGT
TACATGATCCCCCATGTTGTGCAAAAAAGCGGTTAGCTCCTTCGGTCCTCCGATCGTTGTCAGAAGTAAG
TTGGCCGCAGTGTTATCACTCATGGTTATGGCAGCACTGCATAATTCTCTTACTGTCATGCCATCCGTAA
GATGCTTTTCTGTGACTGGTGAGTACTCAACCAAGTCATTCTGAGAATAGTGTATGCGGCGACCGAGTTG
CTCTTGCCCGGCGTCAATACGGGATAATACCGCGCCACATAGCAGAACTTTAAAAGTGCTCATCATTGGA
AAACGTTCTTCGGGGCGAAAACTCTCAAGGATCTTACCGCTGTTGAGATCCAGTTCGATGTAACCCACTC
GTGCACCCAACTGATCTTCAGCATCTTTTACTTTCACCAGCGTTTCTGGGTGAGCAAAAACAGGAAGGCA
AAATGCCGCAAAAAAGGGAATAAGGGCGACACGGAAATGTTGAATACTCATACTCTTCCTTTTTCAATAT
TATTGAAGCATTTATCAGGGTTATTGTCTCATGAGCGGATACATATTTGAATGTATTTAGAAAAATAAAC
AAATAGGGGTTCCGCGCACATTTCCCCGAAAAGTGCCACCTGACGTCTAAGAAACCATTATTATCATGAC
ATTAACCTATAAAAATAGGCGTATCACGAGGCCCTTTCGTCTCGCGCGTTTCGGTGATGACGGTGAAAAC
CTCTGACACATGCAGCTCCCGGAGACGGTCACAGCTTGTCTGTAAGCGGATGCCGGGAGCAGACAAGCCC
GTCAGGGCGCGTCAGCGGGTGTTGGCGGGTGTCGGGGCTGGCTTAACTATGCGGCATCAGAGCAGATTGT
ACTGAGAGTGCACCATATGCGGTGTGAAATACCGCACAGATGCGTAAGGAGAAAATACCGCATCAGGAAA
TTGTAAGCGTTAATATTTTGTTAAAATTCGCGTTAAATTTTTGTTAAATCAGCTCATTTTTTAACCAATA
GGCCGAAATCGGCAAAATCCCTTATAAATCAAAAGAATAGACCGAGATAGGGT
[37 nt withheld, positions 4744-4780]
AAAGAACGTGGACTCCAACGTCAAAGG
[49 nt withheld, positions 4808-4856]
T
[91 nt withheld, positions 4858-4948]
G
[124 nt withheld, positions 4950-5073]
CCATTCGCCATTCAGGCTGCGCAACTGTTGGGAAGGGCGATCGGTGCGGGCCTCTTCGCTATTACGCCAG
CTGGCGAAAGGGGGATGTGCTGCAAGGCGATTAAGTTGGGTAACGCCAGGGTTTTCCCAGTCACGACGTT
GTAAAACGACGGCCAGTGAATTGTAATACGACTCACTATAGGGCGAATTCGAGCTCGCCC
Features (pLannotate 1.2.2; 17 found; start..end, strand, type, name):
      1..304     +  enhancer       CMV enhancer: human cytomegalovirus immediate early enhancer
    305..508     +  promoter       CMV promoter: human cytomegalovirus (CMV) immediate early promoter
    598..637     +  5'UTR          HSV TK 5'-UTR: 5' untranslated region from the herpes simplex virus thymidine kinase gene
    673..900     +  CDS            E: VEMP_SARS - Also known as sM. Experimental evidence at protein level: Swiss-Prot protein existence level 1. Plays a central role in virus morphogenesis and assembly. Acts as a viroporin and self-assembles in host membranes forming pentameric protein-lipid pores that allow ion transport. Also plays a role in the induction of apoptosis (By similarity). Activates the host NLRP3 inflammasome, leading to IL-1beta overproduction. From Severe acute respiratory syndrome coronavirus (SARS-CoV).
    972..1544    +  intron         β-globin intron: intron from rabbit β-globin gene
   1548..1670    +  CDS            HBB: HBB_COLGU - Experimental evidence at transcript level: Swiss-Prot protein existence level 2. Involved in oxygen transport from the lung to the various peripheral tissues. From Colobus guereza (Mantled guereza) (Eastern black-and-white colobus monkey).
   1741..1796    +  polyA_signal   β-globin poly(A) signal: rabbit β-globin polyadenylation signal (Gil and Proudfoot, 1987)
   2136..2325    -  promoter       SV40 promoter: SV40 early promoter
   2325..2379    -  CDS            lacI (fragment): lac repressor; lacI; The lac repressor binds to the lac operator to inhibit transcription in E. coli. This inhibition can be relieved by adding lactose or isopropyl-β-D-thiogalactopyranoside (IPTG).
   2562..3150    -  rep_origin     ori: high-copy-number ColE1/pMB1/pBR322/pUC origin of replication
   3321..4181    -  CDS            AmpR: β-lactamase; bla; confers resistance to ampicillin, carbenicillin, and related antibiotics
   4182..4286    -  promoter       AmpR promoter: bla
   4381..4416    +  CDS            rop (fragment): Rop protein, which maintains plasmids at low copy number; rop
   4518..4617    +  misc_feature   bom (fragment): basis of mobility region from pBR322
   4645..5073    -  rep_origin     f1 ori (sequence partly withheld): f1 bacteriophage origin of replication; arrow indicates direction of (+) strand synthesis
   5077..5234    -  CDS            lacZα (fragment): LacZα fragment of β-galactosidase; lacZ fragment
   5237..5255    +  promoter       T7 promoter: promoter for bacteriophage T7 RNA polymerase
