[The description below was written by a language model from this plasmid's Addgene catalogue record and pLannotate feature annotations shown in this document.]
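Description:
pCG_SARS-CoV1 E C-V5-tag is a 5,273 nt mammalian expression plasmid built on the pCG backbone for transient expression of the envelope (E) protein of SARS-CoV-1. It is propagated in E. coli as a high-copy plasmid through a ColE1/pUC-type origin and selected with ampicillin via the β-lactamase gene and its native promoter. The backbone also carries an f1 phage origin, along with remnants of earlier cloning vectors (fragments of lacI, rop, bom and lacZα, and a short T7 promoter) that have no evident role in the expression cassette. An SV40 early promoter segment is annotated in reverse orientation, with no mammalian selection marker annotated downstream of it, so the plasmid appears suited to transient rather than stable expression.

The payload is a synthetic, human codon-optimized E open reading frame driven by the human cytomegalovirus immediate-early enhancer and promoter, followed by an HSV thymidine kinase 5' untranslated leader. Downstream of the coding sequence lie a rabbit β-globin intron, a short stretch of β-globin exon sequence (annotated as an HBB match) and the rabbit β-globin polyadenylation signal, which together support splicing, transcript stability and 3' end processing. The name and catalogue entry specify a C-terminal V5 epitope tag for detection by immunoblotting or immunofluorescence. The feature table does not annotate the tag separately, though it would be expected immediately after the E coding region. E is a small viroporin involved in virion assembly and reported to activate the NLRP3 inflammasome. According to the associated publication title, the construct belongs to a study systematically analysing coronavirus proteins as antagonists of innate immunity. The cloning sites used are not recorded.
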