Addgene plasmid #179966: pCG_SARS-CoV1 E C-V5-tag
Purpose: Mammalian expression vector for SARS-CoV-1 E, V5-tagged. Sequence codon-optimized.
Depositing lab: Konstantin Sparrer. Depositing organization: Universitaet Ulm. Publication: Systematic functional analysis of SARS-CoV-2 proteins uncovers viral innate immune antagonists and remaining vulnerabilities. Hayn M, Hirschenberger M, Koepke L, Nchioua R, Straub JH, Klute S, Hunszinger V, Zech F, Prelli Bozzo C, Aftab W, Christensen MH, Conzelmann C, Muller JA, Srinivasachar Badarinarayan S, Sturzel CM, Forne I, Stenger S, Conzelmann KK, Munch J, Schmidt FI, Sauter D, Imhof A, Kirchhoff F, Sparrer KMJ. Cell Rep. 2021 May 18;35(7):109126. doi: 10.1016/j.celrep.2021.109126. Epub 2021 Apr 27. PubMed 33974846.
Backbone
  Vector backbone: pCG
  Vector type: Mammalian Expression
Growth in bacteria
  Bacterial resistance: Ampicillin, 100 μg/mL
  Growth temperature: 37°C
  Growth strain: DH5alpha
  Copy number: High Copy
Gene/Insert
  Gene/Insert name: SARS-CoV-1 E
  Species: Synthetic
  Mutation: human codon-optimized
  Entrez Gene: E (a.k.a. sars4)
  Cloning method: Restriction Enzyme; 5′ cloning site Unknown (unknown if destroyed); 3′ cloning site Unknown (unknown if destroyed)
Terms and licenses: Academic/Nonprofit Terms; Industry Terms: Not Available to Industry
How to cite: pCG_SARS-CoV1 E C-V5-tag was a gift from Konstantin Sparrer (Addgene plasmid # 179966 ; http://n2t.net/addgene:179966 ; RRID:Addgene_179966)
